>Addgene plasmid #141312 | pRATIO3267 | addgene full sequence | sequence record 310395 | Addgene NGS Result
TGAGACTTTTCAACAAAGGGTAATATCCGGAAACCTCCTCGGATTCCATTGCCCAGCTATCTGTCACTTT
ATTGTGAAGATAGTGGAAAAGGAAGGTGGCTCCTACAAATGCCATCATTGCGATAAAGGAAAGGCCATCG
TTGAAGATGCCTCTGCCGACAGTGGTCCCAAAGATGGACCCCCACCCACGAGGAGCATCGTGGAAAAAGA
AGACGTTCCAACCACGTCTTCAAAGCAAGTGGATTGATGTGATATCTCCACTGACGTAAGGGATGACGCA
CAATCCCACTATCCTTCGCAAGACCCTTCCTCTATATAAGGAAGTTCATTTCATTTGGAGAGAACACGGG
GGACTCTAGTACAAGTTTGTACAAAAAAGCTGAACGAGAAACGTAAAATGATATAAATATCAATATATTA
AATTAGATTTTGCATAAAAAACAGACTACATAATACTGTAAAACACAACATATCCAGTCACTATGGCGGC
CCCTCGAGGGGCCGCATTAGGCACCCCAGGCTTTACACTTTATGCTTCCGGCTCGTATAATGTGTGGATT
TTGAGTTAGGATCCGGCGAGATTTTCAGGAGCTAAGGAAGCTAAAATGGAGAAAAAAATCACTGGATATA
CCACCGTTGATATATCCCAATGGCATCGTAAAGAACATTTTGAGGCATTTCAGTCAGTTGCTCAATGTAC
CTATAACCAGACCGTTCAGCTGGATATTACGGCCTTTTTAAAGACCGTAAAGAAAAATAAGCACAAGTTT
TATCCGGCCTTTATTCACATTCTTGCCCGCCTGATGAATGCTCATCCGGAATTCCGTATGGCAATGAAAG
ACGGTGAGCTGGTGATATGGGATAGTGTTCACCCTTGTTACACCGTTTTCCATGAGCAAACTGAAACGTT
TTCATCGCTCTGGAGTGAATACCACGACGATTTCCGGCAGTTTCTACACATATATTCGCAAGATGTGGCG
TGTTACGGTGAAAACCTGGCCTATTTCCCTAAAGGGTTTATTGAGAATATGTTTTTCGTCTCAGCCAATC
CCTGGGTGAGTTTCACCAGTTTTGATTTAAACGTGGCCAATATGGACAACTTCTTCGCCCCCGTTTTCAC
CATGGGCAAATATTATACGCAAGGCGACAAGGTGCTGATGCCGCTGGCGATTCAGGTTCATCATGCCGTC
TGTGATGGCTTCCATGTCGGCAGAATGCTTAATGAATTACAACAGTACTGCGATGAGTGGCAGGGCGGGG
CGTAAAGATCTGGATCCGGCTTACTAAAAGCCAGATAACAGTATGCGTATTTGCGCGCTGATTTTTGCGG
TATAAGAATATATACTGATATGTATACCCGAAGTATGTCAAAAAGAGGTGTGCTATGAAGCAGCGTATTA
CAGTGACAGTTGACAGCGACAGCTATCAGTTGCTCAAGGCATATATGATGTCAATATCTCCGGTCTGGTA
AGCACAACCATGCAGAATGAAGCCCGTCGTCTGCGTGCCGAACGCTGGAAAGCGGAAAATCAGGAAGGGA
TGGCTGAGGTCGCCCGGTTTATTGAAATGAACGGCTCTTTTGCTGACGAGAACAGGGACTGGTGAAATGC
AGTTTAAGGTTTACACCTATAAAAGAGAGAGCCGTTATCGTCTGTTTGTGGATGTACAGAGTGATATTAT
TGACACGCCCGGGCGACGGATGGTGATCCCCCTGGCCAGTGCACGTCTGCTGTCAGATAAAGTCTCCCGT
GAACTTTACCCGGTGGTGCATATCGGGGATGAAAGCTGGCGCATGATGACCACCGATATGGCCAGTGTGC
CGGTCTCCGTTATCGGGGAAGAAGTGGCTGATCTCAGCCACCGCGAAAATGACATCAAAAACGCCATTAA
CCTGATGTTCTGGGGAATATAAATGTCAGGCTCCCTTATACACAGCCAGTCTGCAGGTCGACCATAGTGA
CTGGATATGTTGTGTTTTACAGTATTATGTAGTCTGTTTTTTATGCAAAATCTAATTTAATATATTGATA
TTTATATCATTTTACGTTTCTCGTTCAGCTTTCTTGTACAAAGTGGTGGGCCCAATGGAGAATATGGAGA
ACGACGAGAATATTGTTGTCGGGCCTAAACCTTTTTACCCGATAGAAGAGGGGTCTGCCGGGACTCAGTT
AAGAAAATACATGGAACGTTATGCCAAACTTGGTGCCATCGCGTTCACGAATGCTGTGACCGGGGTAGAT
TACTCTTACGCCGAATATCTTGAAAAAAGCTGCTGTCTAGGGAAGGCCCTACAAAACTACGGGCTTGTTG
TCGACGGGAGGATCGCACTATGTTCTGAAAATTGCGAAGAGTTCTTTATCCCAGTAATCGCGGGGCTATT
TATTGGCGTCGGGGTGGCGCCCACCAACGAAATATACACACTACGAGAGCTTGTCCACAGCCTAGGGATC
TCTAAACCCACTATCGTATTCTCATCTAAGAAGGGACTCGACAAGGTAATTACAGTGCAAAAGACCGTTA
CGACCATCAAAACAATTGTCATACTCGACAGTAAAGTAGACTACAGGGGCTATCAGTGCCTCGACACGTT
TATTAAGCGAAACACCCCACCAGGTTTTCAGGCTTCCAGCTTCAAGACTGTGGAAGTTGATCGAAAGGAA
CAAGTGGCGCTCATCATGAACTCCAGCGGCTCAACGGGTCTCCCCAAGGGCGTTCAACTTACTCACGAAA
ACACGGTAACCCGTTTTAGCCATGCACGAGACCCGATCTACGGCAACCAGGTAAGCCCTGGCACCGCTGT
CTTAACAGTGGTTCCTTTCCATCATGGGTTTGGAATGTTCACCACGCTAGGATATCTAATTTGCGGCTTT
AGAGTTGTGATGTTGACAAAGTTTGATGAGGAAACTTTTCTAAAAACTCTACAGGACTACAAATGCACAT
ATGTGATTTTGGTTCCAACGCTTTTCGCCATTCTTAATAAATCAGAACTGTTGAACAAGTACGATCTCAG
TAACTTGGTGGAGATCGCTTCTGGGGGTGCCCCCCTGTCTAAGGAAGTAGGAGAGGCAGTGGCTCGTCGT
TTTAACTTACCGGGGGTCCGTCAAGGATACGGTTTGACGGAAACGACATCCGCCATCATCATTACGCCAG
AGGGCGACGACAAACCTGGAGCTAGTGGTAAAGTTGTGCCTTTATTTAAGGCGAAGGTAATTGACCTAGA
CACGAAGAAGAGTCTAGGTCCTAATAGGAGAGGGGAGGTATGCGTCAAGGGACCCATGCTGATGAAAGGT
TATGTTAATAACCCGGAAGCGACTAAGGAATTGATTGACGAGGAAGGTTGGTTGCATACGGGAGATATAG
GTTATTATGACGAGGAAAAACACTTTTTCATAGTAGACAGGCTGAAGTCATTGATTAAATACAAAGGGTA
TCAAGTCCCACCCGCCGAGCTTGAATCTGTTCTTCTTCAACATCCTAGCATTTTTGACGCTGGGGTTGCG
GGAGTTCCCGATCCGGTTGCGGGAGAGCTGCCAGGTGCAGTAGTTGTGTTAGAGTCCGGGAAGAATATGA
CTGAAAAGGAAGTGATGGACTATGTGGCAAGTCAAGTCTCCAACGCCAAGAGACTGAGAGGTGGCGTCCG
ATTCGTTGACGAAGTTCCCAAGGGGCTAACAGGCAAGATTGACGGGCGTGCAATCAGAGAGATATTAAAG
AAACCCGTGGCCAAAATGACGCGTTCTAATGCCGCCGATGAGGTTGCGACTGGATCAGGTCTTTTAGCGA
TACATCCGACCGAAGCGCGACATAAACAAAAAATTGTAGCGCCGGTCAAACAAACCCTGAATTTCGACTT
ACTCAAACTTGCGGGTGACGTAGAGTCAAATCCAGGGCCTGGTACCATGGGTGTCAAAGTGCTATTCGCT
TTGATCTGCATCGCCGTTGCAGAAGCAAAACCCACCGAAAATAATGAGGACTTTAACATAGTCGCGGTAG
CGTCTAACTTTGCCACTACGGATTTGGACGCTGACAGAGGCAAGCTGCCGGGTAAAAAACTTCCGCTGGA
AGTTCTGAAAGAGCTTGAGGCTAATGCACGTAAGGCAGGCTGCACCAGAGGGTGCCTAATTTGCTTATCA
CACATAAAGTGTACACCCAAGATGAAGAAGTTTATTCCCGGAAGATGCCATACATACGAAGGTGACAAAG
AGTCCGCCCAAGGAGGTATAGGCGAAGCCATCGTTGACATACCAGAGATCCCAGGATTCAAGGACTTAGA
GCCTTTAGAGCAATTCATTGCTCAGGTAGATCTCTGCGTAGACTGCACAACTGGGTGCCTAAAGGGCTTG
GCAAACGTCCAATGCTCAGACTTATTGAAGAAATGGTTACCGCAGAGATGTGCAACCTTTGCCTCAAAAA
TACAGGGTCAGGTAGACAAAATAAAGGGAGCAGGTGGTGACTAAGAGCTCGAATTTCCCCGATCGTTCAA
ACATTTGGCAATAAAGTTTCTTAAGATTGAATCCTGTTGCCGGTCTTGCGATGATTATCATATAATTTCT
GTTGAATTACGTTAAGCATGTAATAATTAACATGTAATGCATGACGTTATTTATGAGATGGGTTTTTATG
ATTAGAGTCCCGCAATTATACATTTAATACGCGATAGAAAACAAAATATAGCGCGCAAACTAGGATAAAT
TATCGCGCGCGGTGTCATCTATGTTACTAGATCGGGAATTGGTTCCGGAACCAATTCGTAATCATGTCAT
AGCTGTTTCCTGTGTGAAATTGTTATCCGCTCACAATTCCACACAACATACGAGCCGGAAGCATAAAGTG
TAAAGCCTGGGGTGCCTAATGAGTGAGCTAACTCACATTAGGCTGAATTAGGCGCGCCTATTTCTGAATT
CCCGATCTAGTAACATAGATGACACCGCGCGCGATAATTTATCCTAGTTTGCGCGCTATATTTTGTTTTC
TATCGCGTATTAAATGTATAATTGCGGGACTCTAATCATAAAAACCCATCTCATAAATAACGTCATGCAT
TACATGTTAATTATTACATGCTTAACGTAATTCAACAGAAATTATATGATAATCATCGCAAGACCGGCAA
CAGGATTCAATCTTAAGAAACTTTATTGCCAAATGTTTGAACGATCGGGGATCATCCGGGTCTGTGGCGG
GAACTCCACGAAAATATCCGAACGCAGCAAGATATCGCGGTGCATCTCGGTCTTGCCTGGGCAGTCGCCG
CCGACGCCGTTGATGTGGACGCCGGGCCCGATCATATTGTCGCTCAGGATCGTGGCGTTGTGCTTGTCGG
CCGTTGCTGTCGTAATGATATCGGCACCTTCGACCGCCTGTTCCGCAGAGATCCCGTGGGCGAAGAACTC
CAGCATGAGATCCCCGCGCTGGAGGATCATCCAGCCGGCGTCCCGGAAAACGATTCCGAAGCCCAACCTT
TCATAGAAGGCGGCGGTGGAATCGAAATCTCGTGATGGCAGGTTGGGCGTCGCTTGGTCGGTCATTTCGA
ACCCCAGAGTCCCGCTCAGAAGAACTCGTCAAGAAGGCGATAGAAGGCGATGCGCTGCGAATCGGGAGCG
GCGATACCGTAAAGCACGAGGAAGCGGTCAGCCCATTCGCCGCCAAGCTCTTCAGCAATATCACGGGTAG
CCAACGCTATGTCCTGATAGCGGTCCGCCACACCCAGCCGGCCACAGTCGATGAATCCAGAAAAGCGGCC
ATTTTCCACCATGATATTCGGCAAGCAGGCATCGCCATGGGTCACGACGAGATCATCGCCGTCGGGCATG
CGCGCCTTGAGCCTGGCGAACAGTTCGGCTGGCGCGAGCCCCTGATGCTCTTCGTCCAGATCATCCTGAT
CGACAAGACCGGCTTCCATCCGAGTACGTGCTCGCTCGATGCGATGTTTCGCTTGGTGGTCGAATGGGCA
GGTAGCCGGATCAAGCGTATGCAGCCGCCGCATTGCATCAGCCATGATGGATACTTTCTCGGCAGGAGCA
AGGTGAGATGACAGGAGATCCTGCCCCGGCACTTCGCCCAATAGCAGCCAGTCCCTTCCCGCTTCAGTGA
CAACGTCGAGCACAGCTGCGCAAGGAACGCCCGTCGTGGCCAGCCACGATAGCCGCGCTGCCTCGTCCTG
CAGTTCATTCAGGGCACCGGACAGGTCGGTCTTGACAAAAAGAACCGGGCGCCCCTGCGCTGACAGCCGG
AACACGGCGGCATCAGAGCAGCCGATTGTCTGTTGTGCCCAGTCATAGCCGAATAGCCTCTCCACCCAAG
CGGCCGGAGAACCTGCGTGCAATCCATCTTGTTCAATCATGCGAAACGATCCAGATCCGGTGCAGATTAT
TTGGATTGAGAGTGAATATGAGACTCTAATTGGATACCGAGGGGAATTTATGGAACGTCAGTGGAGCATT
TTTGACAAGAAATATTTGCTAGCTGATAGTGACCTTAGGCGACTTTTGAACGCGCAATAATGGTTTCTGA
CGTATGTGCTTAGCTCATTAAACTCCAGAAACCCGCGGCTGAGTGGCTCCTTCAACGTTGCGGTTCTGTC
AGTTCCAAACGTAAAACGGCTTGTCCCGCGTCATCGGCGGGGGTCATAACGTGACTCCCTTAATTCTCCG
CTCATGATGAATTCAGAAATAAATTCAGCCTAATTCGGCGTTAATTCAGTACATTAAAAACGTCCGCAAT
GTGTTATTAAGTTGTCTAAGCGTCAATTTGTTTACACCACAATATATCCTGCCACCAGCCAGCCAACAGC
TCCCCGACCGGCAGCTCGGCACAAAATCACCACTCGATACAGGCAGCCCATCAGTCCGGGACGGCGTCAG
CGGGAGAGCCGTTGTAAGGCGGCAGACTTTGCTCATGTTACCGATGCTATTCGGAAGAACGGCAACTAAG
CTGCCGGGTTTGAAACACGGATGATCTCGCGGAGGGTAGCATGTTGATTGTAACGATGACAGAGCGTTGC
TGCCTGTGATCAATTCGGGCACGAACCCAGTGGACATAAGCCTGTTCGGTTCGTAAGCTGTAATGCAAGT
AGCGTATGCGCTCACGCAACTGGTCCAGAACCTTGACCGAACGCAGCGGTGGTAACGGCGCAGTGGCGGT
TTTCATGGCTTGTTATGACTGTTTTTTTGGGGTACAGTCTATGCCTCGGGCATCCAAGCAGCAAGCGCGT
TACGCCGTGGGTCGATGTTTGATGTTATGGAGCAGCAACGATGTTACGCAGCAGGGCAGTCGCCCTAAAA
CAAAGTTAAACATCATGGGGGAAGCGGTGATCGCCGAAGTATCGACTCAACTATCAGAGGTAGTTGGCGT
CATCGAGCGCCATCTCGAACCGACGTTGCTGGCCGTACATTTGTACGGCTCCGCAGTGGATGGCGGCCTG
AAGCCACACAGTGATATTGATTTGCTGGTTACGGTGACCGTAAGGCTTGATGAAACAACGCGGCGAGCTT
TGATCAACGACCTTTTGGAAACTTCGGCTTCCCCTGGAGAGAGCGAGATTCTCCGCGCTGTAGAAGTCAC
CATTGTTGTGCACGACGACATCATTCCGTGGCGTTATCCAGCTAAGCGCGAACTGCAATTTGGAGAATGG
CAGCGCAATGACATTCTTGCAGGTATCTTCGAGCCAGCCACGATCGACATTGATCTGGCTATCTTGCTGA
CAAAAGCAAGAGAACATAGCGTTGCCTTGGTAGGTCCAGCGGCGGAGGAACTCTTTGATCCGGTTCCTGA
ACAGGATCTATTTGAGGCGCTAAATGAAACCTTAACGCTATGGAACTCGCCGCCCGACTGGGCTGGCGAT
GAGCGAAATGTAGTGCTTACGTTGTCCCGCATTTGGTACAGCGCAGTAACCGGCAAAATCGCGCCGAAGG
ATGTCGCTGCCGACTGGGCAATGGAGCGCCTGCCGGCCCAGTATCAGCCCGTCATACTTGAAGCTAGACA
GGCTTATCTTGGACAAGAAGAAGATCGCTTGGCCTCGCGCGCAGATCAGTTGGAAGAATTTGTCCACTAC
GTGAAAGGCGAGATCACCAAGGTAGTCGGCAAATAATGTCTAGCTAGAAATTCGTTCAAGCCGACGCCGC
TTCGCGGCGCGGCTTAACTCAAGCGTTAGATGCACTAAGCACATAATTGCTCACAGCCAAACTATCAGGT
CAAGTCTGCTTTTATTATTTTTAAGCGTGCATAATAAGCCCTACACAAATTGGGAGATATATCATGCATG
ACCAAAATCCCTTAACGTGAGTTTTCGTTCCACTGAGCGTCAGACCCCGTAGAAAAGATCAAAGGATCTT
CTTGAGATCCTTTTTTTCTGCGCGTAATCTGCTGCTTGCAAACAAAAAAACCACCGCTACCAGCGGTGGT
TTGTTTGCCGGATCAAGAGCTACCAACTCTTTTTCCGAAGGTAACTGGCTTCAGCAGAGCGCAGATACCA
AATACTGTCCTTCTAGTGTAGCCGTAGTTAGGCCACCACTTCAAGAACTCTGTAGCACCGCCTACATACC
TCGCTCTGCTAATCCTGTTACCAGTGGCTGCTGCCAGTGGCGATAAGTCGTGTCTTACCGGGTTGGACTC
AAGACGATAGTTACCGGATAAGGCGCAGCGGTCGGGCTGAACGGGGGGTTCGTGCACACAGCCCAGCTTG
GAGCGAACGACCTACACCGAACTGAGATACCTACAGCGTGAGCTATGAGAAAGCGCCACGCTTCCCGAAG
GGAGAAAGGCGGACAGGTATCCGGTAAGCGGCAGGGTCGGAACAGGAGAGCGCACGAGGGAGCTTCCAGG
GGGAAACGCCTGGTATCTTTATAGTCCTGTCGGGTTTCGCCACCTCTGACTTGAGCGTCGATTTTTGTGA
TGCTCGTCAGGGGGGCGGAGCCTATGGAAAAACGCCAGCAACGCGGCCTTTTTACGGTTCCTGGCCTTTT
GCTGGCCTTTTGCTCACATGTTCTTTCCTGCGTTATCCCCTGATTCTGTGGATAACCGTATTACCGCCTT
TGAGTGAGCTGATACCGCTCGCCGCAGCCGAACGACCGAGCGCAGCGAGTCAGTGAGCGAGGAAGCGGAA
GAGCGCCTGATGCGGTATTTTCTCCTTACGCATCTGTGCGGTATTTCACACCGCATATGGTGCACTCTCA
GTACAATCTGCTCTGATGCCGCATAGTTAAGCCAGTATACACTCCGCTATCGCTACGTGACTGGGTCATG
GCTGCGCCCCGACACCCGCCAACACCCGCTGACGCGCCCTGACGGGCTTGTCTGCTCCCGGCATCCGCTT
ACAGACAAGCTGTGACCGTCTCCGGGAGCTGCATGTGTCAGAGGTTTTCACCGTCATCACCGAAACGCGC
GAGGCAGGGTGCCTTGATGTGGGCGCCGGCGGTCGAGTGGCGACGGCGCGGCTTGTCCGCGCCCTGGTAG
ATTGCCTGGCCGTAGGCCAGCCATTTTTGAGCGGCCAGCGGCCGCGATAGGCCGACGCGAAGCGGCGGGG
CGTAGGGAGCGCAGCGACCGAAGGGTAGGCGCTTTTTGCAGCTCTTCGGCTGTGCGCTGGCCAGACAGTT
ATGCACAGGCCAGGCGGGTTTTAAGAGTTTTAATAAGTTTTAAAGAGTTTTAGGCGGAAAAATCGCCTTT
TTTCTCTTTTATATCAGTCACTTACATGTGTGACCGGTTCCCAATGTACGGCTTTGGGTTCCCAATGTAC
GGGTTCCGGTTCCCAATGTACGGCTTTGGGTTCCCAATGTACGTGCTATCCACAGGAAAGAGACCTTTTC
GACCTTTTTCCCCTGCTAGGGCAATTTGCCCTAGCATCTGCTCCGTACATTAGGAACCGGCGGATGCTTC
GCCCTCGATCAGGTTGCGGTAGCGCATGACTAGGATCGGGCCAGCCTGCCCCGCCTCCTCCTTCAAATCG
TACTCCGGCAGGTCATTTGACCCGATCAGCTTGCGCACGGTGAAACAGAACTTCTTGAACTCTCCGGCGC
TGCCACTGCGTTCGTAGATCGTCTTGAACAACCATCTGGCTTCTGCCTTGCCTGCGGCGCGGCGTGCCAG
GCGGTAGAGAAAACGGCCGATGCCGGGATCGATCAAAAAGTAATCGGGGTGAACCGTCAGCACGTCCGGG
TTCTTGCCTTCTGTGATCTCGCGGTACATCCAATCAGCTAGCTCGATCTCGATGTACTCCGGCCGCCCGG
TTTCGCTCTTTACGATCTTGTAGCGGCTAATCAAGGCTTCACCCTCGGATACCGTCACCAGGCGGCCGTT
CTTGGCCTTCTTCGTACGCTGCATGGCAACGTGCGTGGTGTTTAACCGAATGCAGGTTTCTACCAGGTCG
TCTTTCTGCTTTCCGCCATCGGCTCGCCGGCAGAACTTGAGTACGTCCGCAACGTGTGGACGGAACACGC
GGCCGGGCTTGTCTCCCTTCCCTTCCCGGTATCGGTTCATGGATTCGGTTAGATGGGAAACCGCCATCAG
TACCAGGTCGTAATCCCACACACTGGCCATGCCGGCCGGCCCTGCGGAAACCTCTACGTGCCCGTCTGGA
AGCTCGTAGCGGATCACCTCGCCAGCTCGTCGGTCACGCTTCGACAGACGGAAAACGGCCACGTCCATGA
TGCTGCGACTATCGCGGGTGCCCACGTCATAGAGCATCGGAACGAAAAAATCTGGTTGCTCGTCGCCCTT
GGGCGGCTTCCTAATCGACGGCGCACCGGCTGCCGGCGGTTGCCGGGATTCTTTGCGGATTCGATCAGCG
GCCGCTTGCCACGATTCACCGGGGCGTGCTTCTGCCTCGATGCGTTGCCGCTGGGCGGCCTGCGCGGCCT
TCAACTTCTCCACCAGGTCATCACCCAGCGCCGCGCCGATTTGTACCGGGCCGGATGGTTTGCGACCGCT
CACGCCGATTCCTCGGGCTTGGGGGTTCCAGTGCCATTGCAGGGCCGGCAGACAACCCAGCCGCTTACGC
CTGGCCAACCGCCCGTTCCTCCACACATGGGGCATTCCACGGCGTCGGTGCCTGGTTGTTCTTGATTTTC
CATGCCGCCTCCTTTAGCCGCTAAAATTCATCTACTCATTTATTCATTTGCTCATTTACTCTGGTAGCTG
CGCGATGTATTCAGATAGCAGCTCGGTAATGGTCTTGCCTTGGCGTACCGCGTACATCTTCAGCTTGGTG
TGATCCTCCGCCGGCAACTGAAAGTTGACCCGCTTCATGGCTGGCGTGTCTGCCAGGCTGGCCAACGTTG
CAGCCTTGCTGCTGCGTGCGCTCGGACGGCCGGCACTTAGCGTGTTTGTGCTTTTGCTCATTTTCTCTTT
ACCTCATTAACTCAAATGAGTTTTGATTTAATTTCAGCGGCCAGCGCCTGGACCTCGCGGGCAGCGTCGC
CCTCGGGTTCTGATTCAAGAACGGTTGTGCCGGCGGCGGCAGTGCCTGGGTAGCTCACGCGCTGCGTGAT
ACGGGACTCAAGAATGGGCAGCTCGTACCCGGCCAGCGCCTCGGCAACCTCACCGCCGATGCGCGTGCCT
TTGATCGCCCGCGACACGACAAAGGCCGCTTGTAGCCTTCCATCCGTGACCTCAATGCGCTGCTTAACCA
GCTCCACCAGGTCGGCGGTGGCCCATATGTCGTAAGGGCTTGGCTGCACCGGAATCAGCACGAAGTCGGC
TGCCTTGATCGCGGACACAGCCAAGTCCGCCGCCTGGGGCGCTCCGTCGATCACTACGAAGTCGCGCCGG
CCGATGGCCTTCACGTCGCGGTCAATCGTCGGGCGGTCGATGCCGACAACGGTTAGCGGTTGATCTTCCC
GCACGGCCGCCCAATCGCGGGCACTGCCCTGGGGATCGGAATCGACTAACAGAACATCGGCCCCGGCGAG
TTGCAGGGCGCGGGCTAGATGGGTTGCGATGGTCGTCTTGCCTGACCCGCCTTTCTGGTTAAGTACAGCG
ATAACCTTCATGCGTTCCCCTTGCGTATTTGTTTATTTACTCATCGCATCATATACGCAGCGACCGCATG
ACGCAAGCTGTTTTACTCAAATACACATCACCTTTTTAGACGGCGGCGCTCGGTTTCTTCAGCGGCCAAG
CTGGCCGGCCAGGCCGCCAGCTTGGCATCAGACAAACCGGCCAGGATTTCATGCAGCCGCACGGTTGAGA
CGTGCGCGGGCGGCTCGAACACGTACCCGGCCGCGATCATCTCCGCCTCGATCTCTTCGGTAATGAAAAA
CGGTTCGTCCTGGCCGTCCTGGTGCGGTTTCATGCTTGTTCCTCTTGGCGTTCATTCTCGGCGGCCGCCA
GGGCGTCGGCCTCGGTCAATGCGTCCTCACGGAAGGCACCGCGCCGCCTGGCCTCGGTGGGCGTCACTTC
CTCGCTGCGCTCAAGTGCGCGGTACAGGGTCGAGCGATGCACGCCAAGCAGTGCAGCCGCCTCTTTCACG
GTGCGGCCTTCCTGGTCGATCAGCTCGCGGGCGTGCGCGATCTGTGCCGGGGTGAGGGTAGGGCGGGGGC
CAAACTTCACGCCTCGGGCCTTGGCGGCCTCGCGCCCGCTCCGGGTGCGGTCGATGATTAGGGAACGCTC
GAACTCGGCAATGCCGGCGAACACGGTCAACACCATGCGGCCGGCCGGCGTGGTGGTGTCGGCCCACGGC
TCTGCCAGGCTACGCAGGCCCGCGCCGGCCTCCTGGATGCGCTCGGCAATGTCCAGTAGGTCGCGGGTGC
TGCGGGCCAGGCGGTCTAGCCTGGTCACTGTCACAACGTCGCCAGGGCGTAGGTGGTCAAGCATCCTGGC
CAGCTCCGGGCGGTCGCGCCTGGTGCCGGTGATCTTCTCGGAAAACAGCTTGGTGCAGCCGGCCGCGTGC
AGTTCGGCCCGTTGGTTGGTCAAGTCCTGGTCGTCGGTGCTGACGCGGGCATAGCCCAGCAGGCCAGCGG
CGGCGCTCTTGTTCATGGCGTAATGTCTCCGGTTCTAGTCGCAAGTATTCTACTTTATGCGACTAAAACA
CGCGACAAGAAAACGCCAGGAAAAGGGCAGGGCGGCAGCCTGTCGCGTAACTTAGGACTTGTGCGACATG
TCGTTTTCAGAAGACGGCTGCACTGAACGTCAGAAGCCGACTGCACTATAGCAGCGGAGGGGTTGGATCA
AAGTACTTTGATCCCGAGGGGAACCCTGTGGTTGGCATGCACATACAAATGGACGAACGGATAAACCTTT
TCACGCCCTTTTAAATATCCGATTATTCTAATAAACGCTCTTTTCTCTTAGGTTTACCCGCCAATATATC
CTGTCAAACACTGATAGTTTAAACTGAAGGCGGGAAACGACAATCTGATCCAAGCTCAAGCTGCTCTAGC
ATTCGCCATTCAGGCTGCGCAACTGTTGGGAAGGGCGATCGGTGCGGGCCTCTTCGCTATTACGCCAGCT
GGCGAAAGGGGGATGTGCTGCAAGGCGATTAAGTTGGGTAACGCCAGGGTTTTCCCAGTCACGACGTTGT
AAAACGACGGCCAGTGCCAAGCTTGCATGCCTGCAGGTCCCCAGATTAGCCTTTTCAATTTCAGAAAGAA
TGCTAACCCACAGATGGTTAGAGAGGCTTACGCAGCAGGTCTCATCAAGACGATCTACCCGAGCAATAAT
CTCCAGGAAATCAAATACCTTCCCAAGAAGGTTAAAGATGCAGTCAAAAGATTCAGGACTAACTGCATCA
AGAACACAGAGAAAGATATATTTCTCAAGATCAGAAGTACTATTCCAGTATGGACGATTCAAGGCTTGCT
TCACAAACCAAGGCAAGTAATAGAGATTGGAGTCTCTAAAAAGGTAGTTCCCACTGAATCAAAGGCCATG
GAGTCAAAGATTCAAATAGAGGACCTAACAGAACTCGCCGTAAAGACTGGCGAACAGTTCATACAGAGTC
TCTTACGACTCAATGACAAGAAGAAAATCTTCGTCAACATGGTGGAGCACGACACACTTGTCTACTCCAA
AAATATCAAAGATACAGTCTCAGAAGACCAAAGGGCAAT
Features (pLannotate 1.2.2; 33 found; start..end, strand, type, name):
      1..342     +  promoter       CaMV 35S promoter: strong constitutive promoter from cauliflower mosaic virus
    361..485     +  protein_bind   attR1: mutant version of attR; recombination site for the Gateway® LR reaction LR Clonase™
    522..552     +  promoter       lac UV5 promoter: E. coli lac promoter with an "up" mutation
    577..605     +  promoter       cat promoter (fragment): promoter of the E. coli cat gene encoding chloramphenicol acetyltransferase
    606..1265    +  CDS            CmR: chloramphenicol acetyltransferase; cat; confers resistance to chloramphenicol
   1444..1602    +  CDS            ccdA (fragment): CCDA_ECO57 - Also known as H, letA. Experimental evidence at protein level: Swiss-Prot protein existence level 1. Antitoxin component of a type II toxin-antitoxin (TA) system which inhibits the post-segregational killing (PSK) of plasmid-free cells, also referred to as a plasmid addiction system. Binds to and blocks the activity of CcdB; will also remove bound CcdB protein from the CcdB-GyrA complex by forming a CcdA-CcdB complex, a process termed rejuvenation. Functions as a transcriptional corepressor for the ccdAB operon, repression also requires CcdB (By similarity). From Escherichia coli
   1607..1909    +  CDS            ccdB: CCDB_ECOLI - Also known as G, letB, letD. Experimental evidence at protein level: Swiss-Prot protein existence level 1. Toxic component of a type II toxin-antitoxin (TA) system, functioning in plasmid maintainence. Responsible for the post- segregational killing (PSK) of plasmid-free cells, also referred to as a plasmid addiction system. Half-life of over 2 hours. Cell killing by CcdB is accompanied by filamentation, defects in chromosome and plasmid segregation, defects in cell division, formation of anucleate cells, decreased DNA synthesis and plasmid loss. Interferes with the activity of DN
   1953..2077    -  protein_bind   attR2: mutant version of attR; recombination site for the Gateway® LR reaction LR Clonase™
   2085..3728    +  CDS            LUCI_LUCCR: Experimental evidence at protein level: Swiss-Prot protein existence level 1. Produces green light with a wavelength of 544 nm. From Luciola cruciata (Japanese firefly) (Genji firefly).
   4471..4723    +  terminator     NOS terminator: nopaline synthase terminator and poly(A) signal
   4778..4800    -  protein_bind   lac operator (fragment): The lac repressor binds to the lac operator to inhibit transcription in E. coli. This inhibition can be relieved by adding lactose or isopropyl-β-D-thiogalactopyranoside (IPTG). lac repressor encoded by lacI
   4804..4834    -  promoter       lac promoter: promoter for the E. coli lac operon
   4849..4870    -  protein_bind   CAP binding site: CAP binding activates transcription in the presence of cAMP. E. coli catabolite activator protein
   4904..5156    -  terminator     NOS terminator: nopaline synthase terminator and poly(A) signal
   5163..5369    -  CDS            ocd (fragment): OCD_AGRFC - Experimental evidence at protein level: Swiss-Prot protein existence level 1. Catalyzes the conversion of L-ornithine into L-proline with release of ammonia. Is involved in the utilization of nopaline, a catabolic pathway that proceeds through L-arginine and L-ornithine to L-proline. Nopaline is a predominant opine in plant cells transformed with Ti plasmid pTiC58. From Agrobacterium fabrum (strain C58 / ATCC 33970) (Agrobacterium tumefaciens (strain C58)).
   5376..5525    -  CDS            ble (fragment): BLE_KLEPN - Experimental evidence at protein level: Swiss-Prot protein existence level 1. Binding protein with a strong affinity to the bleomycin family of antibiotics. Binds to CL990; an antimitotic-antibiotic compound. From Klebsiella pneumoniae.
   5546..6340    -  CDS            NeoR/KanR: aminoglycoside phosphotransferase from Tn5; aph(3')-II (or nptII); confers resistance to neomycin, kanamycin, and G418 (Geneticin®)
   6361..6544    -  promoter       NOS promoter: nopaline synthase promoter NOS promoter
   6750..6774    -  misc_feature   LB T-DNA repeat: left border repeat from nopaline C58 T-DNA
   7033..7056    +  promoter       Pc promoter (fragment): intI1 (promoter lies within the coding sequence); class 1 integron promoter
   7232..7288    +  CDS            GmR (fragment): gentamycin acetyltransferase; aacC1; confers resistance to gentamycin
   7299..8086    +  CDS            SmR (fragment): aminoglycoside adenylyltransferase (Murphy, 1985); aadA; confers resistance to spectinomycin and streptomycin
   8332..8920    +  rep_origin     ori: high-copy-number ColE1/pMB1/pBR322/pUC origin of replication
   9106..9246    -  misc_feature   bom: basis of mobility region from pBR322
   9348..9387    -  CDS            rop (fragment): Rop protein, which maintains plasmids at low copy number; rop
   9590..9784    -  rep_origin     pVS1 oriV: origin of replication for the Pseudomonas plasmid pVS1 (Heeb et al., 2000)
   9850..10923   -  CDS            pVS1 RepA: replication protein from the Pseudomonas plasmid pVS1 (Heeb et al., 2000)
  11352..11981   -  CDS            pVS1 StaA: stability protein from the Pseudomonas plasmid pVS1 (Heeb et al., 2000)
  12541..12942   -  CDS            Y4CG_SINFN (fragment): Protein inferred from homology: Swiss-Prot protein existence level 3. From Sinorhizobium fredii (strain NBRC 101917 / NGR234).
  13282..13306   -  misc_feature   RB T-DNA repeat: right border repeat from nopaline C58 T-DNA
  13372..13526   -  CDS            lacZα (fragment): LacZα fragment of β-galactosidase; lacZ fragment
  13529..13549   -  misc_feature   MCS (fragment): pUC18/19 multiple cloning site
  13555..14037   +  CDS            IBMP_CAMVB (fragment): Experimental evidence at protein level: Swiss-Prot protein existence level 1. Enhances the ribosomal termination-reinitiation event leading to the translation of major open reading frames on the polycistronic viral RNAs. From Cauliflower mosaic virus (strain Bari 1) (CaMV).
