[The description below was written by a language model from this plasmid's Addgene catalogue record and pLannotate feature annotations shown in this document.]
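Description:
pRATIO3267 is an empty Gateway destination binary vector for plant expression, derived from pRATIO1267 by excising a nuclear localization sequence with XbaI and SpeI. It is built for Agrobacterium-mediated T-DNA delivery. The backbone outside the nopaline-type left and right border repeats carries a high-copy ColE1/pUC-type origin with the pBR322 bom site for E. coli. It also carries the pVS1 oriV, RepA and StaA functions, which support replication and stable maintenance in Agrobacterium, and an aadA gene conferring spectinomycin resistance. Because the unrecombined Gateway cassette contains the ccdB toxin gene and a chloramphenicol resistance gene, the empty vector is kept in a ccdB-tolerant strain under chloramphenicol plus spectinomycin selection.

Within the T-DNA, a CaMV 35S promoter drives an attR1–CmR–ccdB–attR2 cassette. An LR reaction replaces this cassette with a gene of interest, placing it upstream of the reporter region. The catalogue lists redLUC and gLUC as C-terminal fusion partners, consistent with the stated dual bioluminescent ratiometric design. In such a design, one luciferase reports the abundance of the target protein and the second serves as an internal reference from the same transcription unit. The feature table annotates only one firefly-type luciferase reading frame directly after attR2. It leaves the roughly 740 bp before the NOS terminator unannotated, so the second reporter and any element separating the two proteins are not identified in the record. A separate NOS promoter–nptII–NOS terminator cassette near the left border provides kanamycin selection of transformed plant tissue. The associated publication describes the vector series as tools for ratiometric analysis of protein abundance in plants.
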