Addgene plasmid #141312: pRATIO3267
Purpose: (Empty Backbone) Gateway cloning compatible dual bioluminescent ratiometric binary vector
Depositing lab: David Nelson. Depositing organization: University of California, Riverside. Publication: A series of dual-reporter vectors for ratiometric analysis of protein abundance in plants. Khosla A, Rodriguez-Furlan C, Kapoor S, Van Norman JM, Nelson DC. Plant Direct. 2020 Jun 21;4(6):e00231. doi: 10.1002/pld3.231. eCollection 2020 Jun. PubMed 32582876.
Backbone
  Vector backbone: pRATIO1267
  Backbone manufacturer: Aashima Khosla, David Nelson (unpublished)
  Backbone size (bp): 14079
  Modifications to backbone: nuclear localization sequence (NLS) was removed by digesting with XbaI and SpeI
  Vector type: Plant Expression
  Promoter: CaMV 35S promoter
  Selectable markers: Kanamycin
  Tag / fusion protein: redLUC (C terminal on insert); gLUC (C terminal on insert)
Growth in bacteria
  Bacterial resistance: Chloramphenicol and Spectinomycin, 25 & 50 μg/mL
  Growth temperature: 37°C
  Growth strain: ccdB Survival
  Copy number: High Copy
Gene/Insert
  Cloning method: Gateway Cloning
Terms and licenses: Academic/Nonprofit Terms; Industry Terms: Not Available to Industry
Depositor comments: Please visit https://www.biorxiv.org/content/10.1101/2020.02.10.939363v1 for bioRxiv preprint.
How to cite: pRATIO3267 was a gift from David Nelson (Addgene plasmid # 141312 ; http://n2t.net/addgene:141312 ; RRID:Addgene_141312)
